>Addgene plasmid #220986 | ORFtag_LambdaN-SD_Frame3 | addgene full sequence | sequence record 437120 | Addgene NGS Result
CTGACAACGATCGGAGGACCGAAGGAGCTAACCGCTTTTTTGCACAACATGGGGGATCATGTAACTCGCC
TTGATCGTTGGGAACCGGAGCTGAATGAAGCCATACCAAACGACGAGCGTGACACCACGATGCCTGCAGC
AATGGCAACAACGTTGCGCAAACTATTAACTGGCGAACTACTTACTCTAGCTTCCCGGCAACAATTAATA
GACTGGATGGAGGCGGATAAAGTTGCAGGACCACTTCTGCGCTCGGCCCTTCCGGCTGGCTGGTTTATTG
CTGATAAATCTGGAGCCGGTGAGCGTGGGTCTCGCGGTATCATTGCAGCACTGGGGCCAGATGGTAAGCC
CTCCCGTATCGTAGTTATCTACACGACGGGGAGTCAGGCAACTATGGATGAACGAAATAGACAGATCGCT
GAGATAGGTGCCTCACTGATTAAGCATTGGTAACTGTCAGACCAAGTTTACTCATATATACTTTAGATTG
ATTTAAAACTTCATTTTTAATTTAAAAGGATCTAGGTGAAGATCCTTTTTGATAATCTCATGACCAAAAT
CCCTTAACGTGAGTTTTCGTTCCACTGAGCGTCAGACCCCGTAGAAAAGATCAAAGGATCTTCTTGAGAT
CCTTTTTTTCTGCGCGTAATCTGCTGCTTGCAAACAAAAAAACCACCGCTACCAGCGGTGGTTTGTTTGC
CGGATCAAGAGCTACCAACTCTTTTTCCGAAGGTAACTGGCTTCAGCAGAGCGCAGATACCAAATACTGT
CCTTCTAGTGTAGCCGTAGTTAGGCCACCACTTCAAGAACTCTGTAGCACCGCCTACATACCTCGCTCTG
CTAATCCTGTTACCAGTGGCTGCTGCCAGTGGCGATAAGTCGTGTCTTACCGGGTTGGACTCAAGACGAT
AGTTACCGGATAAGGCGCAGCGGTCGGGCTGAACGGGGGGTTCGTGCACACAGCCCAGCTTGGAGCGAAC
GACCTACACCGAACTGAGATACCTACAGCGTGAGCTATGAGAAAGCGCCACGCTTCCCGAAGGGAGAAAG
GCGGACAGGTATCCGGTAAGCGGCAGGGTCGGAACAGGAGAGCGCACGAGGGAGCTTCCAGGGGGAAACG
CCTGGTATCTTTATAGTCCTGTCGGGTTTCGCCACCTCTGACTTGAGCGTCGATTTTTGTGATGCTCGTC
AGGGGGGCGGAGCCTATGGAAAAACGCCAGCAACGCGGCCTTTTTACGGTTCCTGGCCTTTTGCTGGCCT
TTTGCTCACATGTTCTTTCCTGCGTTATCCCCTGATTCTGTGGATAACCGTATTACCGCCTTTGAGTGAG
CTGATACCGCTCGCCGCAGCCGAACGACCGAGCGCAGCGAGTCAGTGAGCGAGGAAGCGGAAGAGCGCCT
GATGCGGTATTTTCTCCTTACGCATCTGTGCGGTATTTCACACCGCATATGGTGCACTCTCAGTACAATC
TGCTCTGATGCCGCATAGTTAAGCCAGTAAGCTTTTTGCAAAAGCCTAGGCCTCCAAAAAAGCCTCCTCA
CTACTTCTGGAATAGCTCAGAGGCCGAGGCGGCCTCGGCCTCTGCATAAATAAAAAAAATTAGTCAGCCA
TGGGGCGGAGAATGGGCGGAACTGGGCGGAGTTAGGGGCGGGATGGGCGGAGTTAGGGGCGGGACTATGG
TTGCTGACTAATTGAGATGCATGCTTTGCATACTTCTGCCTGCTGGGGAGCCTGGGGACTTTCCACACCT
GGTTGCTGACTAATTGAGATGCATGCTTTGCATACTTCTGCCTGCTGGGGAGCCTGGGGACTTTCCACAC
CCTAACTGACACACATTCCACAGCCGGATCTACACTCCGCTATCGCTACGTGACTGGGTCATGGCTGCGC
CCCGACACCCGCCAACACCCGCTGACGCGCCCTGACGGGCTTGTCTGCTCCCGGCATCCGCTTACAGACA
AGCTGTGACCGTCTCCGGGAGCTGCATGTGTCAGAGGTTTTCACCGTCATCACCGAAACGCGCGAGGCAG
CCAGCTTACCTCCCGGTGGTGGGTCGGTGGTCCCTGGGCAGGGGTCTCCCGATCCCGGACGAGCCCCCAA
ATGAAAGACCCCCGCTGACGGGTAGTCAATCACTCAGAGGAGACCCTCCCAAGGAACAGCGAGACCACAA
GTCGGATGCAACTGCAAGAGGGTTTATTGGATACACGGGTACCCGGGCGACTCAGTCAATCGGAGGACTG
GCGCCCCGAGTGAGGGGTTGTGCTAGCTTGCCAAACCTACAGGTGGGGTCTTTCATTCCCCCCTTTTTCT
GGAGACTAAATAAAATCTTTTATTTTATCGATGGTCAAGTTCCTTCTGGTTCTGGCTCTGCTCATCGTCC
TGCAGGACCGGACGTGACTGGAGTTCAGACGTGTGCTCTTCCGATCTCATGTTAACTCGAGAATTCTACC
GGGTAGGGGAGGCGCTTTTCCCAAGGCAGTCTGGAGCATGCGCTTTAGCAGCCCCGCTGGGCACTTGGCG
CTACACAAGTGGCCTCTGGCCTCGCACACATTCCACATCCACCGGTAGGCGCCAACCGGCTCCGTTCTTT
GGTGGCCCCTTCGCGCCACCTTCTACTCCTCCCCTAGTCAGGAAGTTCCCCCCCGCCCCGCAGCTCGCGT
CGTGCAGGACGTGACAAATGGAAGTAGCACGTCTCACTAGTCTCGTGCAGATGGACAGCACCGCTGAGCA
ATGGAAGCGGGTAGGCCTTTGGGGCAGCGGCCAATAGCAGCTTTGCTCCTTCGCTTTCTGGGCTCAGAGG
CTGGGAAGGGGTGGGTCCGGGGGCGGGCTCAGGGGCGGGCTCAGGGGCGGGGCGGGCGCCCGAAGGTCCT
CCGGAGGCCCGGCATTCTGCACGCTTCAAAAGCGCACGTCTGCCGCGCTGTTCTCCTCTTCCTCATCTCC
GGGCCTTTCGGAATTCGCCACCATGATTGAACAAGATGGATTGCACGCAGGTTCTCCGGCCGCTTGGGTG
GAGAGGCTATTCGGCTATGACTGGGCACAACAGACAATCGGCTGCTCTGATGCCGCCGTGTTCCGGCTGT
CAGCGCAGGGGCGCCCGGTTCTTTTTGTCAAGACCGACCTGTCCGGTGCCCTGAATGAACTGCAGGACGA
GGCAGCGCGGCTATCGTGGCTGGCCACGACGGGCGTTCCTTGCGCAGCTGTGCTCGACGTTGTCACTGAA
GCGGGAAGGGACTGGCTGCTATTGGGCGAAGTGCCGGGGCAGGATCTCCTGTCATCTCACCTTGCTCCTG
CCGAGAAAGTATCCATCATGGCTGATGCAATGCGGCGGCTGCATACGCTTGATCCGGCTACCTGCCCATT
CGACCACCAAGCGAAACATCGCATCGAGCGAGCACGTACTCGGATGGAAGCCGGTCTTGTCGATCAGGAT
GATCTGGACGAAGAGCATCAGGGGCTCGCGCCAGCCGAACTGTTCGCCAGGCTCAAGGCGCGCATGCCCG
ACGGCGAGGATCTCGTCGTGACCCATGGCGATGCCTGCTTGCCGAATATCATGGTGGAAAATGGCCGCTT
TTCTGGATTCATCGACTGTGGCCGGCTGGGTGTGGCGGACCGCTATCAGGACATAGCGTTGGCTACCCGT
GATATTGCTGAAGAGCTTGGCGGCGAATGGGCTGACCGCTTCCTCGTGCTTTACGGTATCGCCGCTCCCG
ATTCGCAGCGCATCGCCTTCTATCGCCTTCTTGACGAGTTCTTCTGACGCGTCCCCTCTCCCTCCCCCCC
CCCTAACGTTACTGGCCGAAGCCGCTTGGAATAAGGCCGGTGTGCGTTTGTCTATATGTTATTTTCCACC
ATATTGCCGTCTTTTGGCAATGTGAGGGCCCGGAAACCTGGCCCTGTCTTCTTGACGAGCATTCCTAGGG
GTCTTTCCCCTCTCGCCAAAGGAATGCAAGGTCTGTTGAATGTCGTGAAGGAAGCAGTTCCTCTGGAAGC
TTCTTGAAGACAAACAACGTCTGTAGCGACCCTTTGCAGGCAGCGGAACCCCCCACCTGGCGACAGGTGC
CTCTGCGGCCAAAAGCCACGTGTATAAGATACACCTGCAAAGGCGGCACAACCCCAGTGCCACGTTGTGA
GTTGGATAGTTGTGGAAAGAGTCAAATGGCTCTCCTCAAGCGTATTCAACAAGGGGCTGAAGGATGCCCA
GAAGGTACCCCATTGTATGGGATCTGATCTGGGGCCTCGGTGCACATGCTTTACATGTGTTTAGTCGAGG
TTAAAAAAACGTCTAGGCCCCCCGAACCACGGGGACGTGGTTTTCCTTTGAAAAACACGATGATAATATC
GCCACAACCAGATCTGCCACCATGGACGCACAAACACGACGACGTGAGCGTCGCGCTGAGAAACAAGCTC
AATGGAAAGCTGCAAACGGTGGATCTCCTCCAAGCTTGATGGCTGATATCGGAGGCGGATCAGGTGGCGG
TAGCGTCCCCGATCGTAAGGCTGCGGTCTCTCATTGGCAACAGGACGACTATAAGGACCACGACGGAGAC
TACAAGGATCATGATATTGATTACAAAGACGATGACGATAAGGCCAGGTAAGTAATGCTTTTTTTTTTCT
CGCTCTCATTTTTCAAAAACCCACATAAAAATTGAGGAAAGGGAAGAATTGTTTTCTCCTTCCAGCACCT
CGTAATTTGACCCGACTGATGGTTCCCATTAGTCACATAAAGCTGTAGTCAAGTACAGACGTCCCGCGGC
TTCGATACCGTCACGAAGCAACGGATCCGGCCGGCGCCTAGAGAAGGAGTGAGGGCTGGATAAAGGGAGG
ATCGAGGCGGGGTCGAACGAGGAGGTTCAAGGGGGAGAGACGGGGCGGATGGAGGAAGAGGAGGCGGAGG
CTTAGGGTGTACAAAGGGCTTGACCCAGGGAGGGGGGTCAAAAGCCAAGGCTTCCCAGGTCACGATGTAG
GGGACCTGGTCTGGGTGTCCATGCGGGCCAGGTGAAAAGACCTTGATCTTAACCTGGGTGATGAGGTCTC
GGTTAAAGGTGCCGTCTCGCGGCCATCCGACGTTAAAGGTTGGCCATTCTGCAGAGCAGAAGGTAACCCA
ACGTCTCTTCTTGACATCTACCGACTGGTTGTGAGCGATCCGCTCGACATCTTTCCAGTGACCTAAGGTC
AAACTTAAGGGAGTGGTAACAGTCTGGCCCTAATTTTCAGACAAATACAGAAACACAGTCAGACAGAGAC
AACACAGAACGATGCTGCAGCGCTGCAGCAGACAAGACGCGCGGCTTCGGTTCCAAACCGAAAGCAAAAA
TTCAGACGGAGGCGGGAACTGTTTTAGGTTCTCGTCTCCTACCAGAACCACATATCCTGACGGGGTCGGA
TTCCACATCGACTCCCTTCCTCAGGTCGGGCCACAAAAACGGCCCCCAAAGTCCCTGGGACGTCTCCCAG
GGTTGCGGCCGGGTGTTCAGAACTCGTCAGTTCCACCACGGGTCCGCCAGATACAGAGCTAGTTAGCTAA
CTAGTACAGACGCAGGCGCATAACATCAAACATAGACACTAGACAATCGGACAGACACAGATAAGTTGCT
GGCCAGCTTACCTCCCGGTGGTGGGTCGGTGGTCCCTGGGCAGGGGTCTCCAAATCCCGGACGAGCCCCC
AAATGAAAGACCCCCGTCGTGGGTAGTCAATCACTCAGAGGAGACCCTCCCAAGGAACAGCGAGACCACG
ATTCGGATGCAAACAGCAAGAGGCTTTATTGGGAATACGGGTACCCGGGCGACGCAGTCTATCGGAAGAC
TGGCGCGCCGAGTGAGGGGTTGTGGGCTCTTTTATTGAGCTCTGCTTATATAGACCTCCCACCGTACACG
CCTACCGCCCATTTGCGTCAATGGGGCGGAGTTGTTACGACATTTTGGAAAGTCCCGTTGATTTTGGTGC
CAAAACAAACTCCCATTGACGTCAATGGGGTGGAGACTTGGAAATCCCCGTGAGTCAAACCGCTATCCAC
GCCCATTGATGTACTGCCAAAACCGCATCACCATGGTAATAGCGATGACTAATACGTAGATGTACTGCCA
AGTAGGAAAGTCCCATAAGGTCATGTACTGGGCATAATGCCAGGCGGGCCATTTACCGTCATTGACGTCA
ATAGGGGGCGTACTTGGCATATGATACACTTGATGTACTGCCAAGTGGGCAGTTTACCGTAAATACTCCA
CCCATTGACGTCAATGGAAAGTCCCTATTGGCGTTACTATGGGAACATACGTCATTATTGACGTCAATGG
GCGGGGGTCGTTGGGCGGTCAGCCAGGCGGGCCATTTACCGTAAGTTATGTAACGCGGAACTCCATATAT
GGGCTATGAACTAATGACCCCGTAATTGATTACTATTAATAACTAGTCAATAATCAATGTCAACATGGCG
GTAATGTTGGACATGAGCCAATATAAATGTACATATTATGATATGGATACAACGTATGCAATGGCCAAGC
TAATTCTTGAAGACGAAAGGGCCTCGTGATACGCCTATTTTTATAGGTTAATGTCATGATAATAATGGTT
TCTTAGACGTCAGGTGGCACTTTTCGGGGAAATGTGCGCGGAACCCCTATTTGTTTATTTTTCTAAATAC
ATTCAAATATGTATCCGCTCATGAGACAATAACCCTGATAAATGCTTCAATAATATTGAAAAAGGAAGAG
TATGAGTATTCAACATTTCCGTGTCGCCCTTATTCCCTTTTTTGCGGCATTTTGCCTTCCTGTTTTTGCT
CACCCAGAAACGCTGGTGAAAGTAAAAGATGCTGAAGATCAGTTGGGTGCACGAGTGGGTTACATCGAAC
TGGATCTCAACAGCGGTAAGATCCTTGAGAGTTTTCGCCCCGAAGAACGTTTTCCAATGATGAGCACTTT
TAAAGTTCTGCTATGTGGCGCGGTATTATCCCGTGTTGACGCCGGGCAAGAGCAACTCGGTCGCCGCATA
CACTATTCTCAGAATGACTTGGTTGAGTACTCACCAGTCACAGAAAAGCATCTTACGGATGGCATGACAG
TAAGAGAATTATGCAGTGCTGCCATAACCATGAGTGATAACACTGCGGCCAACTTACTT
Features (pLannotate 1.2.2; 18 found; start..end, strand, type, name):
    624..1212    +  rep_origin     ori: high-copy-number ColE1/pMB1/pBR322/pUC origin of replication
   1398..1499    -  misc_feature   bom (fragment): basis of mobility region from pBR322
   1505..1834    -  promoter       SV40 promoter: SV40 enhancer and early promoter
   1851..1889    -  misc_feature   bom (fragment): basis of mobility region from pBR322
   1991..2031    -  CDS            rop (fragment): Rop protein, which maintains plasmids at low copy number; rop
   2100..2262    -  LTR            3' LTR (ΔU3) (fragment): self-inactivating 3' long terminal repeat (LTR) from Moloney murine leukemia virus
   2262..2297    -  LTR            3' LTR (ΔU3) (fragment): self-inactivating 3' long terminal repeat (LTR) from Moloney murine leukemia virus
   2451..2950    +  promoter       PGK promoter: mouse phosphoglycerate kinase 1 promoter
   2963..3754    +  CDS            neo: KKA2_KLEPN - Also known as kan, nptII. Experimental evidence at protein level: Swiss-Prot protein existence level 1. Resistance to kanamycin, neomycin, paromomycin, ribostamycin, butirosin and gentamicin B. From Klebsiella pneumoniae.
   3874..4336    +  misc_feature   IRES: internal ribosome entry site (IRES) of the encephalomyocarditis virus (EMCV)
   4362..4427    +  CDS            N (fragment): REGN_LAMBD - Experimental evidence at protein level: Swiss-Prot protein existence level 1. Plays a role as a transcriptional antitermination factor that allows the virus to initiate its lytic phase. Activates expression of the delayed viral early genes by modifying host RNA polymerase (RNAP) into a form that is resistant to termination signals. This antitermination function requires the host NusA protein which serves to stabilize the interaction between antitermination protein N and host RNA polymerase. From Escherichia phage lambda (Bacteriophage lambda).
   4793..5209    -  CDS            gag (truncated): truncated Moloney murine leukemia virus (MMLV) gag gene lacking the start codon
   5276..5550    -  misc_feature   MESV Ψ (fragment): packaging signal of murine embryonic stem cell virus
   5672..5847    -  LTR            5' LTR (truncated): truncated long terminal repeat from Moloney murine sarcoma virus
   5848..6051    -  promoter       CMV promoter: human cytomegalovirus (CMV) immediate early promoter
   6052..6431    -  enhancer       CMV enhancer: human cytomegalovirus immediate early enhancer
   6617..6721    +  promoter       AmpR promoter: bla
   6722..453     +  CDS            AmpR (across the origin): β-lactamase; bla; confers resistance to ampicillin, carbenicillin, and related antibiotics
