[The description below was written by a language model from this plasmid's Addgene catalogue record and pLannotate feature annotations shown in this document.]
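Description:
ORFtag_LambdaN-SD_Frame3 is a gammaretroviral (MMLV-type) mammalian vector built on the ORFtag backbone, designed to tag endogenous genes by random proviral integration. In bacteria it is maintained through a high-copy ColE1/pUC-type origin and selected with ampicillin via the bla gene. The annotation also picks up short pBR322-derived remnants (bom and rop fragments) and an SV40 enhancer/early promoter outside the viral region.

The viral genome is transcribed from a hybrid CMV enhancer/promoter fused to a truncated 5' LTR, followed by the MESV packaging signal and a truncated, start-codon-less gag segment that aids encapsidation. It ends in a self-inactivating ΔU3 3' LTR, so the integrated provirus lacks LTR promoter activity. The payload cassette lies in the opposite orientation to the viral transcript. In it, the constitutive mouse PGK promoter drives a neomycin resistance gene (neo/nptII) for selecting transduced cells. An EMCV IRES then permits independent translation of a short fragment of the bacteriophage lambda N protein, the LambdaN peptide. According to the record this tag is followed by a splice donor placed in reading frame 3; the splice donor itself is not annotated in the feature table.

When the provirus lands upstream of an exon's splice acceptor, the PGK-driven transcript can splice into the host gene, producing a LambdaN-tagged fusion of the downstream open reading frame. The frame designation implies sibling versions that cover the other reading frames. LambdaN is generally used to tether proteins to RNAs carrying boxB hairpins, which suggests use in RNA-tethering assays, although the record does not name a reporter. The associated work concerns proteome-scale tagging and functional screening in mammalian cells.
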