Addgene plasmid #220986: ORFtag_LambdaN-SD_Frame3
Purpose: ORFtag viral retroviral vector containing a constitutively active promoter and a LambdaN tag followed by a splice donor sequence in Frame3
Depositing lab: Alexander Stark. Depositing organization: Research Institute of Molecular Pathology (IMP). Publication: Proteome-scale tagging and functional screening in mammalian cells by ORFtag. Nemcko F, Himmelsbach M, Loubiere V, Yelagandula R, Pagani M, Fasching N, Brennecke J, Elling U, Stark A, Ameres SL. Nat Methods. 2024 Sep;21(9):1668-1673. doi: 10.1038/s41592-024-02339-x. Epub 2024 Jul 5. PubMed 38969721.
Backbone
  Vector backbone: ORFtag backbone
  Vector type: Mammalian Expression, Retroviral
Growth in bacteria
  Bacterial resistance: Ampicillin, 100 μg/mL
  Growth temperature: 30°C
  Growth strain: NEB Stable
  Copy number: High Copy
Gene/Insert
  Gene/Insert name: lambdaN (alt name: lambdaN-splice donor in Frame3)
Terms and licenses: Academic/Nonprofit Terms; Industry Terms: Not Available to Industry
How to cite: ORFtag_LambdaN-SD_Frame3 was a gift from Alexander Stark (Addgene plasmid # 220986 ; http://n2t.net/addgene:220986 ; RRID:Addgene_220986)
